Addgene plasmid #226421: pGWB514-35S:SynFcFLS2_13-HA
Purpose: Expressing SynFcFLS2_13 protein in plants
Depositing lab: Gitta Coaker. Depositing organization: University of California, Davis. Publication: Unlocking expanded flagellin perception through rational receptor engineering. Li T, Jarquin Bolanos E, Stevens DM, Sha H, Prigozhin DM, Coaker G. Nat Plants. 2025 Aug;11(8):1628-1641. doi: 10.1038/s41477-025-02049-y. Epub 2025 Jul 28. PubMed 40721669.
Backbone
  Vector backbone: pGWB514
  Vector type: Plant Expression
  Selectable markers: Hygromycin
Growth in bacteria
  Bacterial resistance: Spectinomycin, 50 μg/mL
  Growth temperature: 37°C
  Growth strain: DH5alpha
  Copy number: High Copy
Gene/Insert
  Gene/Insert name: SynFcFLS2_13
  Species: Synthetic
  Insert size (bp): 4000
  Promoter: 35S
  Tag / fusion protein: HA (C terminal on insert)
  Cloning method: Gateway Cloning
Terms and licenses: Academic/Nonprofit Terms; Industry Terms: Not Available to Industry
How to cite: pGWB514-35S:SynFcFLS2_13-HA was a gift from Gitta Coaker (Addgene plasmid # 226421 ; http://n2t.net/addgene:226421 ; RRID:Addgene_226421)
