[The description below was written by a language model from this plasmid's Addgene catalogue record and pLannotate feature annotations shown in this document.]
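Description:
pGWB514-35S:SynFcFLS2_13-HA is a Gateway-derived binary T-DNA plasmid of about 14.3 kb, built on the pGWB514 backbone for expressing a synthetic FLS2 receptor variant in plants. Outside the T-DNA borders it carries a high-copy ColE1/pUC-type origin with the pBR322 bom region for propagation in E. coli. It also has the pVS1 oriV with RepA and StaA, a replicon typically used for maintenance in Agrobacterium. Bacterial selection is by spectinomycin through the aadA (SmR) gene. Fragments annotated as gentamicin acetyltransferase, rop, a class 1 integron promoter and Tn5 transposase appear to be backbone remnants rather than functional parts.

Between the nopaline-type right and left border repeats sit two plant cassettes. In the first, the CaMV 35S promoter drives the SynFcFLS2_13 open reading frame. The record lists this insert as synthetic and roughly 4 kb, and it is flanked by attB1 and attB2 sites left by Gateway recombination. Downstream of attB2 lie a vector-encoded 3xHA epitope, which gives the C-terminal tag for immunodetection, and a NOS terminator. The annotation tool detects homology to rice and Arabidopsis FLS2 only in segments of the insert. FLS2 is the leucine-rich-repeat receptor kinase that perceives the bacterial flagellin epitope flg22. The record does not state which changes define variant 13. The second cassette, in the opposite orientation, expresses hygromycin phosphotransferase from the NOS promoter with a NOS terminator for selecting transformed plant tissue. Residual lacZα and lac promoter elements come from the parental vector. The stated purpose is expression of the engineered receptor in plants, in a study of rational receptor engineering to broaden flagellin perception.
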