Features (pLannotate 1.2.2; 29 found; start..end, strand, type, name):
     64..120     +  CDS            GmR (fragment): gentamycin acetyltransferase; aacC1; confers resistance to gentamycin
    131..918     +  CDS            SmR (fragment): aminoglycoside adenylyltransferase (Murphy, 1985); aadA; confers resistance to spectinomycin and streptomycin
   1164..1751    +  rep_origin     ori: high-copy-number ColE1/pMB1/pBR322/pUC origin of replication
   1937..2077    -  misc_feature   bom: basis of mobility region from pBR322
   2179..2218    -  CDS            rop (fragment): Rop protein, which maintains plasmids at low copy number; rop
   2421..2615    -  rep_origin     pVS1 oriV: origin of replication for the Pseudomonas plasmid pVS1 (Heeb et al., 2000)
   2681..3754    -  CDS            pVS1 RepA: replication protein from the Pseudomonas plasmid pVS1 (Heeb et al., 2000)
   4183..4812    -  CDS            pVS1 StaA: stability protein from the Pseudomonas plasmid pVS1 (Heeb et al., 2000)
   5372..5773    -  CDS            Y4CG_SINFN (fragment): Protein inferred from homology: Swiss-Prot protein existence level 3. From Sinorhizobium fredii (strain NBRC 101917 / NGR234).
   6113..6137    -  misc_feature   RB T-DNA repeat: right border repeat from nopaline C58 T-DNA
   6203..6357    -  CDS            lacZα (fragment): LacZα fragment of β-galactosidase; lacZ fragment
   6360..6380    -  misc_feature   MCS (fragment): pUC18/19 multiple cloning site
   6871..7212    +  promoter       CaMV 35S promoter: strong constitutive promoter from cauliflower mosaic virus
   7238..7262    +  protein_bind   attB1: mutant version of attB; recombination site for the Gateway® BP reaction BP Clonase™
   7289..7603    +  CDS            FLS2 (fragment): FLS2_ORYSJ - Experimental evidence at protein level: Swiss-Prot protein existence level 1. Constitutes the pattern-recognition receptor (PPR) that determines the specific perception of flagellin (flg22), a potent elicitor of the defense response to pathogen-associated molecular patterns (PAMPs). Recognizes flg22 from Pseudomonas aeruginosa and Acidovorax avenae. flg22 is a peptide derived from the bacterial flagellin N-terminus sequence (PubMed:18986259, PubMed:25617720). Does not recognize flg22 from Xanthomonas oryzae pv. oryzae (Xoo) or Xanthomonas oryzae pv. oryzicola (Xoc) (PubMed:2561772
   9140..10417   +  CDS            FLS2 (fragment): FLS2_ARATH - Experimental evidence at protein level: Swiss-Prot protein existence level 1. Constitutes the pattern-recognition receptor (PPR) that determines the specific perception of flagellin (flg22), a potent elicitor of the defense response to pathogen-associated molecular patterns (PAMPs). Flagellin-binding to the receptor is the first step to initiate the innate immune MAP kinase signaling cascade (MEKK1, MKK4/MKK5 and MPK3/MPK6), resulting in enhanced resistance against pathogens. Binding to the effector AvrPto1 or to the phosphatase hopD2 from Pseudomonas syringae blocks the downstrea
  10732..11091   +  CDS            FLS2 (fragment): FLS2_ARATH - Experimental evidence at protein level: Swiss-Prot protein existence level 1. Constitutes the pattern-recognition receptor (PPR) that determines the specific perception of flagellin (flg22), a potent elicitor of the defense response to pathogen-associated molecular patterns (PAMPs). Flagellin-binding to the receptor is the first step to initiate the innate immune MAP kinase signaling cascade (MEKK1, MKK4/MKK5 and MPK3/MPK6), resulting in enhanced resistance against pathogens. Binding to the effector AvrPto1 or to the phosphatase hopD2 from Pseudomonas syringae blocks the downstrea
  11090..11114   -  protein_bind   attB2: mutant version of attB; recombination site for the Gateway® BP reaction BP Clonase™
  11143..11232   +  CDS            3xHA: three tandem HA epitope tags
  11266..11518   +  terminator     NOS terminator: nopaline synthase terminator and poly(A) signal
  11573..11595   -  protein_bind   lac operator (fragment): The lac repressor binds to the lac operator to inhibit transcription in E. coli. This inhibition can be relieved by adding lactose or isopropyl-β-D-thiogalactopyranoside (IPTG). lac repressor encoded by lacI
  11599..11629   -  promoter       lac promoter: promoter for the E. coli lac operon
  11644..11665   -  protein_bind   CAP binding site: CAP binding activates transcription in the presence of cAMP. E. coli catabolite activator protein
  11701..11953   -  terminator     NOS terminator: nopaline synthase terminator and poly(A) signal
  12104..13129   -  CDS            HygR: aminoglycoside phosphotransferase from E. coli; aph(4)-Ia; confers resistance to hygromycin
  13181..13360   -  promoter       NOS promoter: nopaline synthase promoter
  13440..13769   -  CDS            tnpA (fragment): TN5P_ECOLX - Also known as tnp. Experimental evidence at protein level: Swiss-Prot protein existence level 1. Mediates transposition of transposon Tn5 by a 'cut and paste' mechanism. First, the monomeric transposase binds the 19 bp inverted DNA repeats flanking the transposon. Then, dimerization of the DNA- bound transposase creates a synaptic DNA complex. After nicking of the first DNA strand, excision of the transposon proceeds through a series of intermediates. The transposase then mediates the insertion of the transposon at a new site by strand transfer. The activity of the wild- type tran
  13866..13890   -  misc_feature   LB T-DNA repeat: left border repeat from nopaline C58 T-DNA
  14149..14172   +  promoter       Pc promoter (fragment): intI1 (promoter lies within the coding sequence); class 1 integron promoter
>Addgene plasmid #226421 | pGWB514-35S:SynFcFLS2_13-HA | addgene full sequence | sequence record 450286 | Addgene NGS Result
GGGGTACAGTCTATGCCTCGGGCATCCAAGCAGCAAGCGCGTTACGCCGTGGGTCGATGTTTGATGTTAT
GGAGCAGCAACGATGTTACGCAGCAGGGCAGTCGCCCTAAAACAAAGTTAAACATCATGGGGGAAGCGGT
GATCGCCGAAGTATCGACTCAACTATCAGAGGTAGTTGGCGTCATCGAGCGCCATCTCGAACCGACGTTG
CTGGCCGTACATTTGTACGGCTCCGCAGTGGATGGCGGCCTGAAGCCACACAGTGATATTGATTTGCTGG
TTACGGTGACCGTAAGGCTTGATGAAACAACGCGGCGAGCTTTGATCAACGACCTTTTGGAAACTTCGGC
TTCCCCTGGAGAGAGCGAGATTCTCCGCGCTGTAGAAGTCACCATTGTTGTGCACGACGACATCATTCCG
TGGCGTTATCCAGCTAAGCGCGAACTGCAATTTGGAGAATGGCAGCGCAATGACATTCTTGCAGGTATCT
TCGAGCCAGCCACGATCGACATTGATCTGGCTATCTTGCTGACAAAAGCAAGAGAACATAGCGTTGCCTT
GGTAGGTCCAGCGGCGGAGGAACTCTTTGATCCGGTTCCTGAACAGGATCTATTTGAGGCGCTAAATGAA
ACCTTAACGCTATGGAACTCGCCGCCCGACTGGGCTGGCGATGAGCGAAATGTAGTGCTTACGTTGTCCC
GCATTTGGTACAGCGCAGTAACCGGCAAAATCGCGCCGAAGGATGTCGCTGCCGACTGGGCAATGGAGCG
CCTGCCGGCCCAGTATCAGCCCGTCATACTTGAAGCTAGACAGGCTTATCTTGGACAAGAAGAAGATCGC
TTGGCCTCGCGCGCAGATCAGTTGGAAGAATTTGTCCACTACGTGAAAGGCGAGATCACCAAGGTAGTCG
GCAAATAATGTCTAGCTAGAAATTCGTTCAAGCCGACGCCGCTTCGCGGCGCGGCTTAACTCAAGCGTTA
GATGCACTAAGCACATAATTGCTCACAGCCAAACTATCAGGTCAAGTCTGCTTTTATTATTTTTAAGCGT
GCATAATAAGCCCTACACAAATTGGGAGATATATCATGCATGACCAAAATCCCTTAACGTGAGTTTTCGT
TCCACTGAGCGTCAGACCCCGTAGAAAAGATCAAAGGATCTTCTTGAGATCCTTTTTTTCTGCGCGTAAT
CTGCTGCTTGCAAACAAAAAAACCACCGCTACCAGCGGTGGTTTGTTTGCCGGATCAAAGCTACCAACTC
TTTTTCCGAAGGTAACTGGCTTCAGCAGAGCGCAGATACCAAATACTGTCCTTCTAGTGTAGCCGTAGTT
AGGCCACCACTTCAAGAACTCTGTAGCACCGCCTACATACCTCGCTCTGCTAATCCTGTTACCAGTGGCT
GCTGCCAGTGGCGATAAGTCGTGTCTTACCGGGTTGGACTCAAGACGATAGTTACCGGATAAGGCGCAGC
GGTCGGGCTGAACGGGGGGTTCGTGCACACAGCCCAGCTTGGAGCGAACGACCTACACCGAACTGAGATA
CCTACAGCGTGAGCTATGAGAAAGCGCCACGCTTCCCGAAGGGAGAAAGGCGGACAGGTATCCGGTAAGC
GGCAGGGTCGGAACAGGAGAGCGCACGAGGGAGCTTCCAGGGGGAAACGCCTGGTATCTTTATAGTCCTG
TCGGGTTTCGCCACCTCTGACTTGAGCGTCGATTTTTGTGATGCTCGTCAGGGGGGCGGAGCCTATGGAA
AAACGCCAGCAACGCGGCCTTTTTACGGTTCCTGGCCTTTTGCTGGCCTTTTGCTCACATGTTCTTTCCT
GCGTTATCCCCTGATTCTGTGGATAACCGTATTACCGCCTTTGAGTGAGCTGATACCGCTCGCCGCAGCC
GAACGACCGAGCGCAGCGAGTCAGTGAGCGAGGAAGCGGAAGAGCGCCTGATGCGGTATTTTCTCCTTAC
GCATCTGTGCGGTATTTCACACCGCATATGGTGCACTCTCAGTACAATCTGCTCTGATGCCGCATAGTTA
AGCCAGTATACACTCCGCTATCGCTACGTGACTGGGTCATGGCTGCGCCCCGACACCCGCCAACACCCGC
TGACGCGCCCTGACGGGCTTGTCTGCTCCCGGCATCCGCTTACAGACAAGCTGTGACCGTCTCCGGGAGC
TGCATGTGTCAGAGGTTTTCACCGTCATCACCGAAACGCGCGAGGCAGGGTGCCTTGATGTGGGCGCCGG
CGGTCGAGTGGCGACGGCGCGGCTTGTCCGCGCCCTGGTAGATTGCCTGGCCGTAGGCCAGCCATTTTTG
AGCGGCCAGCGGCCGCGATAGGCCGACGCGAAGCGGCGGGGCGTAGGGAGCGCAGCGACCGAAGGGTAGG
CGCTTTTTGCAGCTCTTCGGCTGTGCGCTGGCCAGACAGTTATGCACAGGCCAGGCGGGTTTTAAGAGTT
TTAATAAGTTTTAAAGAGTTTTAGGCGGAAAAATCGCCTTTTTTCTCTTTTATATCAGTCACTTACATGT
GTGACCGGTTCCCAATGTACGGCTTTGGGTTCCCAATGTACGGGTTCCGGTTCCCAATGTACGGCTTTGG
GTTCCCAATGTACGTGCTATCCACAGGAAAGAGACCTTTTCGACCTTTTTCCCCTGCTAGGGCAATTTGC
CCTAGCATCTGCTCCGTACATTAGGAACCGGCGGATGCTTCGCCCTCGATCAGGTTGCGGTAGCGCATGA
CTAGGATCGGGCCAGCCTGCCCCGCCTCCTCCTTCAAATCGTACTCCGGCAGGTCATTTGACCCGATCAG
CTTGCGCACGGTGAAACAGAACTTCTTGAACTCTCCGGCGCTGCCACTGCGTTCGTAGATCGTCTTGAAC
AACCATCTGGCTTCTGCCTTGCCTGCGGCGCGGCGTGCCAGGCGGTAGAGAAAACGGCCGATGCCGGGAT
CGATCAAAAAGTAATCGGGGTGAACCGTCAGCACGTCCGGGTTCTTGCCTTCTGTGATCTCGCGGTACAT
CCAATCAGCTAGCTCGATCTCGATGTACTCCGGCCGCCCGGTTTCGCTCTTTACGATCTTGTAGCGGCTA
ATCAAGGCTTCACCCTCGGATACCGTCACCAGGCGGCCGTTCTTGGCCTTCTTCGTACGCTGCATGGCAA
CGTGCGTGGTGTTTAACCGAATGCAGGTTTCTACCAGGTCGTCTTTCTGCTTTCCGCCATCGGCTCGCCG
GCAGAACTTGAGTACGTCCGCAACGTGTGGACGGAACACGCGGCCGGGCTTGTCTCCCTTCCCTTCCCGG
TATCGGTTCATGGATTCGGTTAGATGGGAAACCGCCATCAGTACCAGGTCGTAATCCCACACACTGGCCA
TGCCGGCCGGCCCTGCGGAAACCTCTACGTGCCCGTCTGGAAGCTCGTAGCGGATCACCTCGCCAGCTCG
TCGGTCACGCTTCGACAGACGGAAAACGGCCACGTCCATGATGCTGCGACTATCGCGGGTGCCCACGTCA
TAGAGCATCGGAACGAAAAAATCTGGTTGCTCGTCGCCCTTGGGCGGCTTCCTAATCGACGGCGCACCGG
CTGCCGGCGGTTGCCGGGATTCTTTGCGGATTCGATCAGCGGCCGCTTGCCACGATTCACCGGGGCGTGC
TTCTGCCTCGATGCGTTGCCGCTGGGCGGCCTGCGCGGCCTTCAACTTCTCCACCAGGTCATCACCCAGC
GCCGCGCCGATTTGTACCGGGCCGGATGGTTTGCGACCGCTCACGCCGATTCCTCGGGCTTGGGGGTTCC
AGTGCCATTGCAGGGCCGGCAGACAACCCAGCCGCTTACGCCTGGCCAACCGCCCGTTCCTCCACACATG
GGGCATTCCACGGCGTCGGTGCCTGGTTGTTCTTGATTTTCCATGCCGCCTCCTTTAGCCGCTAAAATTC
ATCTACTCATTTATTCATTTGCTCATTTACTCTGGTAGCTGCGCGATGTATTCAGATAGCAGCTCGGTAA
TGGTCTTGCCTTGGCGTACCGCGTACATCTTCAGCTTGGTGTGATCCTCCGCCGGCAACTGAAAGTTGAC
CCGCTTCATGGCTGGCGTGTCTGCCAGGCTGGCCAACGTTGCAGCCTTGCTGCTGCGTGCGCTCGGACGG
CCGGCACTTAGCGTGTTTGTGCTTTTGCTCATTTTCTCTTTACCTCATTAACTCAAATGAGTTTTGATTT
AATTTCAGCGGCCAGCGCCTGGACCTCGCGGGCAGCGTCGCCCTCGGGTTCTGATTCAAGAACGGTTGTG
CCGGCGGCGGCAGTGCCTGGGTAGCTCACGCGCTGCGTGATACGGGACTCAAGAATGGGCAGCTCGTACC
CGGCCAGCGCCTCGGCAACCTCACCGCCGATGCGCGTGCCTTTGATCGCCCGCGACACGACAAAGGCCGC
TTGTAGCCTTCCATCCGTGACCTCAATGCGCTGCTTAACCAGCTCCACCAGGTCGGCGGTGGCCCATATG
TCGTAAGGGCTTGGCTGCACCGGAATCAGCACGAAGTCGGCTGCCTTGATCGCGGACACAGCCAAGTCCG
CCGCCTGGGGCGCTCCGTCGATCACTACGAAGTCGCGCCGGCCGATGGCCTTCACGTCGCGGTCAATCGT
CGGGCGGTCGATGCCGACAACGGTTAGCGGTTGATCTTCCCGCACGGCCGCCCAATCGCGGGCACTGCCC
TGGGGATCGGAATCGACTAACAGAACATCGGCCCCGGCGAGTTGCAGGGCGCGGGCTAGATGGGTTGCGA
TGGTCGTCTTGCCTGACCCGCCTTTCTGGTTAAGTACAGCGATAACCTTCATGCGTTCCCCTTGCGTATT
TGTTTATTTACTCATCGCATCATATACGCAGCGACCGCATGACGCAAGCTGTTTTACTCAAATACACATC
ACCTTTTTAGACGGCGGCGCTCGGTTTCTTCAGCGGCCAAGCTGGCCGGCCAGGCCGCCAGCTTGGCATC
AGACAAACCGGCCAGGATTTCATGCAGCCGCACGGTTGAGACGTGCGCGGGCGGCTCGAACACGTACCCG
GCCGCGATCATCTCCGCCTCGATCTCTTCGGTAATGAAAAACGGTTCGTCCTGGCCGTCCTGGTGCGGTT
TCATGCTTGTTCCTCTTGGCGTTCATTCTCGGCGGCCGCCAGGGCGTCGGCCTCGGTCAATGCGTCCTCA
CGGAAGGCACCGCGCCGCCTGGCCTCGGTGGGCGTCACTTCCTCGCTGCGCTCAAGTGCGCGGTACAGGG
TCGAGCGATGCACGCCAAGCAGTGCAGCCGCCTCTTTCACGGTGCGGCCTTCCTGGTCGATCAGCTCGCG
GGCGTGCGCGATCTGTGCCGGGGTGAGGGTAGGGCGGGGGCCAAACTTCACGCCTCGGGCCTTGGCGGCC
TCGCGCCCGCTCCGGGTGCGGTCGATGATTAGGGAACGCTCGAACTCGGCAATGCCGGCGAACACGGTCA
ACACCATGCGGCCGGCCGGCGTGGTGGTGTCGGCCCACGGCTCTGCCAGGCTACGCAGGCCCGCGCCGGC
CTCCTGGATGCGCTCGGCAATGTCCAGTAGGTCGCGGGTGCTGCGGGCCAGGCGGTCTAGCCTGGTCACT
GTCACAACGTCGCCAGGGCGTAGGTGGTCAAGCATCCTGGCCAGCTCCGGGCGGTCGCGCCTGGTGCCGG
TGATCTTCTCGGAAAACAGCTTGGTGCAGCCGGCCGCGTGCAGTTCGGCCCGTTGGTTGGTCAAGTCCTG
GTCGTCGGTGCTGACGCGGGCATAGCCCAGCAGGCCAGCGGCGGCGCTCTTGTTCATGGCGTAATGTCTC
CGGTTCTAGTCGCAAGTATTCTACTTTATGCGACTAAAACACGCGACAAGAAAACGCCAGGAAAAGGGCA
GGGCGGCAGCCTGTCGCGTAACTTAGGACTTGTGCGACATGTCGTTTTCAGAAGACGGCTGCACTGAACG
TCAGAAGCCGACTGCACTATAGCAGCGGAGGGGTTGGATCAAAGTACTTTGATCCCGAGGGGAACCCTGT
GGTTGGCATGCACATACAAATGGACGAACGGATAAACCTTTTCACGCCCTTTTAAATATCCGATTATTCT
AATAAACGCTCTTTTCTCTTAGGTTTACCCGCCAATATATCCTGTCAAACACTGATAGTTTAAACTGAAG
GCGGGAAACGACAATCTGATCCAAGCTCAAGCTGCTCTAGCATTCGCCATTCAGGCTGCGCAACTGTTGG
GAAGGGCGATCGGTGCGGGCCTCTTCGCTATTACGCCAGCTGGCGAAAGGGGGATGTGCTGCAAGGCGAT
TAAGTTGGGTAACGCCAGGGTTTTCCCAGTCACGACGTTGTAAAACGACGGCCAGTGCCAAGCTTGCATG
CCTGCAGGTCCCCAGATTAGCCTTTTCAATTTCAGAAAGAATGCTAACCCACAGATGGTTAGAGAGGCTT
ACGCAGCAGGTCTCATCAAGACGATCTACCCGAGCAATAATCTCCAGGAAATCAAATACCTTCCCAAGAA
GGTTAAAGATGCAGTCAAAAGATTCAGGACTAACTGCATCAAGAACACAGAGAAAGATATATTTCTCAAG
ATCAGAAGTACTATTCCAGTATGGACGATTCAAGGCTTGCTTCACAAACCAAGGCAAGTAATAGAGATTG
GAGTCTCTAAAAAGGTAGTTCCCACTGAATCAAAGGCCATGGAGTCAAAGATTCAAATAGAGGACCTAAC
AGAACTCGCCGTAAAGACTGGCGAACAGTTCATACAGAGTCTCTTACGACTCAATGACAAGAAGAAAATC
TTCGTCAACATGGTGGAGCACGACACACTTGTCTACTCCAAAAATATCAAAGATACAGTCTCAGAAGACC
AAAGGGCAATTGAGACTTTTCAACAAAGGGTAATATCCGGAAACCTCCTCGGATTCCATTGCCCAGCTAT
CTGTCACTTTATTGTGAAGATAGTGGAAAAGGAAGGTGGCTCCTACAAATGCCATCATTGCGATAAAGGA
AAGGCCATCGTTGAAGATGCCTCTGCCGACAGTGGTCCCAAAGATGGACCCCCACCCACGAGGAGCATCG
TGGAAAAAGAAGACGTTCCAACCACGTCTTCAAAGCAAGTGGATTGATGTGATATCTCCACTGACGTAAG
GGATGACGCACAATCCCACTATCCTTCGCAAGACCCTTCCTCTATATAAGGAAGTTCATTTCATTTGGAG
AGAACACGGGGGACTCTAGAGTTATCAACAAGTTTGTACAAAAAAGCAGGCTCCGCGGCCGCCCCCTTCA
CCATGGTATCTCAAAGAGTCAGTTTGATTGTACTCATAGCTTGTTCCCTTCTAGTTACTGTTCTATCAGA
AGAATCAAGCTTAGAAGTTCAACTTGAGGCCTTGAAGGCTTTCAAGAATTCCATCACCAATGACCCAAGT
GGAGCACTTGTGGATTGGACTGACAGGAATCACCACTGCAACTGGTCTGGTATTGCTTGTGACCCTTCTT
CAAATTATGTCGTTTCGATTTCTCTCATTGATAAGCAGCTCAAAGGTGAAATTACACCATTCCTTGGAAA
CCTTTCAAGCCTCCAGGTTCTTGATTTAACTTCAAATACATTCACAGGCCACATTCCAGCTCAACTGGGA
CTTTGCTCCCAGCTCTCTGTGCTAACTCTTTATGAAAATTCTCTCTCAGGTCCAATTCCACCAGAACTAG
GAAACCTCAAAAATCTGCAGTCAGTAGATTTAGGTAGTAACTTTTTGAATGGAAGCATCCCTGAAAGCAT
TTGCAACTGCACATCATTGTTAGCATGTTCTGTAAGTTTTAACAATCTAGCTGGCATTATCCCTTCAAAC
ATAGGTAATTTAGCTAACCTTCAAATCTTTTTAGTATATAAGAACAATTTGGTAGGTTCTATACCTGTGT
CCATTGGTAGGCTGGAATCTTTGCAAGCTTTAGACCTGAGTCAAAACCAATTCTCTGGAGTTATACCTCC
ACAGATAGGAAACTTTTCGAATTTAGAGTATCTTCTCTTGTTTGAAAATTCCTTTGTTGGGAAAATACCG
TCTGAACTAGGTCGCTGTAAAAAGCTTGTTGCTCTTGAACTATACACCAATCAGTTCACTGGAGGCATTC
CATTTGAGATTGGAAACTTAGTTCACCTAGAAACATTGAGGTTGTACAATAATAAGTTAAATTCTACCAT
TCCTGCCTCCTTATTGCAATTGAAATCATTAACCCATTTAGGACTTTCAGAAAACGAGTTAACGGGAATT
ATACCATCAGAACTTGGCTCTTTGCGAAGTCTCGTCGTTTTAACCTTGCATTCAAATAAATTTTCTGGGG
AAATTCCATCTAGTCTTACGAACTTGACGAATTTAACGCAGCTTAGCATGTCCTTTAACTTTTTAACCGG
AAAGTTGCCATCTGATATCGGGTTGCTGTATAACCTGAAAAACCTCACTATGAACAATAACCTCCTTGAG
GGAACAATCCCTAGCAGCATCAAGAACTGTACGCACCTTCTCGTCGTGGGGCTTTCTCGTAACAAAATTA
CTGGAAAAATACCCTGGGGTTTTCAGCAACTCCTGAACTTAACATTCTTATCACTGAGCTACAACAAAAT
GAGTGATGAAATCCCAGACGATCTTTTCAATTGTAGCAATCTGCGTATTCTGGATTTGACACAAAACTTC
TTCAGTGGACCCATTAAAAGCGGCATCGGAAAGTTATCAAACTTACAGATTCTGCGTGTGCATACAAATT
CCTTCATCGGGCCTATTCCACCAGATATGGGAAACCTTTCTAAATTGTTTAGTCTCAGCTTAGGGCAAAA
TTCTTTGAGTGGTCTCGTACCAAGTGAGCTGAGTAAGTTAAGCCTGTTGCAGGGGCTGTACCTTAATGAT
AACGCTTTAGAAGGGGCAATCCCTGAGAAGATTTTCGAGGTAAAGCAGTTAAATGAGGTTGGTTTGCAGA
ATAATAGGTTCAAGGGTCCGATTCCAGATGCAGTTTCTAAGCTTGAGCAGCTTTCATACTTAGACCTCCA
TGGTAACATGCTAAACGGGTCCATTCTGAGAAGCATGGAGCATCTTAATAAACTTATGACCTTGGATCTC
TCCCACAACCATCTTACAGGATCAATACCTTCATTGGTGATTGCAAGTATGAAAACCATGCAGATATATT
TGAACTTGTCATACAATTTCTTGGTTGGAACTATTCCAGATGAGCTTGGGACGTTGGAAACAGTACAGGC
CATTGACATCTCAAACAATAATCTTTCGGGGATCATTCCTAAAACACTCCGTGGCTGCAGAAATTTGTTC
TCTCTTGATCTGTCAGGGAACAAACTTTCTGGTCCAATTCCAGCTGAAGCTTTAACTCAAATGGATCTGC
TTACTAGCTTGAACCTTTCAAGGAACAAGTTAGATAGTGGACTCCCTGAAGACCTTGCAAGTCTAAAGCA
CCTTATCTCCCTTGACCTTTCTCAGAACCAGTTGAAGGGCATTATCCCGGAGAGCTTTGCCAATCTCTCC
ACCTTGAAACATCTCAACCTTTCTTTCAATCAACTTGAAGGTCATGTTCCAGAGATTGGAATATTTAGAC
ACATTAACTCATCTAGTTTGATGGGAAACCCGGATCTGTGTGGAACTGAATTCCTCAGATCCTGCAGCAA
CTTGAGTTTACATAAGCTATCCAAGAAGACCATGGTGATTCTTGGGGTACTTGGAGCAATTTTTGTACTT
CTAGTTCTAGTGTTCGTAATTATGATCCTCAAACGACGTACCAAGTTGAGTAAATCAGAAGAGGTTGAGA
ATCCTGAATCAGAATATACTCCAGCATTGACCCTGAAGAGGTTTGTACCAAACGAATTAGAACATGCTAC
TAGTTTTTTTAGCAAAGATAACATTATTGGTGCCAGCAATTTGAGCACTGTGTACAAGGGTAGACTGGAA
GATGGGCAGATCATAGCTGTTAAAAAGTTGAATTTGCATCAGTTCTCTGAAGAGTCTGATAGGTGCTTTT
ATAGAGAGATCAACACCCTGAAACAACTGAGGCATAGGAATTTGGTGAAGGTTCTAGGCTATGCTTGGGA
GAGTGGAAAACTAAAGGCTTTAGTTTTAGAATACATGGAGAATGGGAACTTGGATAGCATTATACATGAC
CCTGCGGTGGATCAGTCAAGGTGGACATTGTCTGAGAGAATCAAAGTTTTCATTTCCATTGCAACTGGGT
TGGATTACCTGCATTCAGGTTATGATTTCCCTATCGTTCATTGTGACATGAAGCCTTCTAACATTCTTCT
GGATGAAGATTGGGAAGCCCATGTGAGTGACTTTGGAACAGCTCGAATGCTAGGAGTTCATCTTCACGAC
GGAAGCAGTCTTTCTGCAACAGCAGCATTTGAAGGCACTATTGGCTACTTGGCACCAGGTAACTTATCAC
CACTCCTTCTCAGTTATGAAGTTAATCCCCATTCTTATTGCTGTCAAATTGCAAATCATCTTGTTATTGT
AAATTATAAGCAGAAAAAGAGTGAAACTTTCAACAATCACAATCAGTTTGGGGCAACAATTCAGTCTTGC
ACATATAAATACCGGGTTCACATATTAAACTGAAATCCTAAGCATTGCATATATGTCTATAGTGCACATA
TAAATACCAGAGGTACATATGAAGTTACTGAATTCAAATACCATATGTCTGTCTTGGCCCTCAATATATT
AAAAACATGTTTGTTTTCTTACCAGAGTTTGCGTACATGCCGAAAGTCACAACTAAAGTTGACATATTCA
GCTTTGGTATAATAGTCATGGAGTTTCTCACGAAACGAAGGCCAACAGCACTAATGGAAGAGGATGGTTT
GCCAATCAGTTTGCGTCAACTCGTGGAGAAAGCTCTTGTAAATGGAGTGAACAGTCTTCCTCGAATTCTG
GACTCTATGCTGGTGTTGAATATCTCCAAGGAGCATGAGGAAGTATTGAAAGAGTTACTTAAAATAGCAT
TGCTTTGCACAGAACCAAATCCTGAGGATCGACCCGACATAAATGAGGTGTTGTCTATCCTTTTGAAGCT
AAGCAAACGCATAAAGGGTGGGCGCGCCGACCCAGCTTTCTTGTACAAAGTGGTTGATAACAGCGGGTTA
ATTAACATCTTTTACCCATACGATGTTCCTGACTATGCGGGCTATCCCTATGACGTCCCGGACTATGCAG
GATCCTATCCATATGACGTTCCAGATTACGCTGCTCAGTGCAGCGCTTAGAGCTCGAATTTCCCCGATCG
TTCAAACATTTGGCAATAAAGTTTCTTAAGATTGAATCCTGTTGCCGGTCTTGCGATGATTATCATATAA
TTTCTGTTGAATTACGTTAAGCATGTAATAATTAACATGTAATGCATGACGTTATTTATGAGATGGGTTT
TTATGATTAGAGTCCCGCAATTATACATTTAATACGCGATAGAAAACAAAATATAGCGCGCAAACTAGGA
TAAATTATCGCGCGCGGTGTCATCTATGTTACTAGATCGGGAATTGGTTCCGGAACCAATTCGTAATCAT
GTCATAGCTGTTTCCTGTGTGAAATTGTTATCCGCTCACAATTCCACACAACATACGAGCCGGAAGCATA
AAGTGTAAAGCCTGGGGTGCCTAATGAGTGAGCTAACTCACATTAGGCTGAATTAGGCGCGCCTATTTCT
ATTAATTCCCGATCTAGTAACATAGATGACACCGCGCGCGATAATTTATCCTAGTTTGCGCGCTATATTT
TGTTTTCTATCGCGTATTAAATGTATAATTGCGGGACTCTAATCATAAAAACCCATCTCATAAATAACGT
CATGCATTACATGTTAATTATTACATGCTTAACGTAATTCAACAGAAATTATATGATAATCATCGCAAGA
CCGGCAACAGGATTCAATCTTAAGAAACTTTATTGCCAAATGTTTGAACGATCGGGGAAATTCGGGGGAT
CGATCCCGCGAACTGTGGACGAGAACTGTGCCACCAAGCGTAAGGCCGTTCTCTCGCATTTGCCTTGCTA
GGCTCGCGCGAGTTGCTGGCTGAGGCGTTCTCGAAATCAGCTCTTGTTCGGTCGGCATCTACTCTATTCC
TTTGCCCTCGGACGAGTGCTGGGGCGTCGGTTTCCACTATCGGCGAGTACTTCTACACAGCCATCGGTCC
AGACGGCCGCGCTTCTGCGGGCGATTTGTGTACGCCCGACAGTCCCGGCTCCGGATCGGACGATTGCGTC
GCATCGACCCTGCGCCCAAGCTGCATCATCGAAATTGCCGTCAACCAAGCTCTGATAGAGTTGGTCAAGA
CCAATGCGGAGCATATACGCCCGGAGCCGCGGCGATCCTGCAAGCTCCGGATGCCTCCGCTCGAAGTAGC
GCGTCTGCTGCTCCATACAAGCCAACCACGGCCTCCAGAAGAAGATGTTGGCGACCTCGTATTGGGAATC
CCCGAACATCGCCTCGCTCCAGTCAATGACCGCTGTTATGCGGCCATTGTCCGTCAGGACATTGTTGGAG
CCGAAATCCGCGTGCACGAGGTGCCGGACTTCGGGGCAGTCCTCGGCCCAAAGCATCAGCTCATCGAGAG
CCTGCGCGACGGACGCACTGACGGTGTCGTCCATCACAGTTTGCCAGTGATACACATGGGGATCAGCAAT
CGCGCATATGAAATCACGCCATGTAGTGTATTGACCGATTCCTTGCGGTCCGAATGGGCCGAACCCGCTC
GTCTGGCTAAGATCGGCCGCAGCGATCGCATCCATGGCCTCCGCGACCGGCTGCAGAACAGCGGGCAGTT
CGGTTTCAGGCAGGTCTTGCAACGTGACACCCTGTGCACGGCGGGAGATGCAATAGGTCAGGCTCTCGCT
GAATGCCCCAATGTCAAGCACTTCCGGAATCGGGAGCGCGGCCGATGCAAAGTGCCGATAAACATAACGA
TCTTTGTAGAAACCATCGGCGCAGCTATTTACCCGCAGGACATATCCACGCCCTCCTACATCGAAGCTGA
AAGCACGAGATTCTTCGCCCTCCGAGAGCTGCATCAGGTCGGAGACGCTGTCGAACTTTTCGATCAGAAA
CTTCTCGACAGACGTCGCGGTGAGTTCAGGCTTTTTCATATCTTATTGCCCCCCGGGATCAGATCTGGAT
TGAGAGTGAATATGAGACTCTAATTGGATACCGAGGGGAATTTATGGAACGTCAGTGGAGCATTTTTGAC
AAGAAATATTTGCTAGCTGATAGTGACCTTAGGCGACTTTTGAACGCGCAATAATGGTTTCTGACGTATG
TGCTTAGCTCATTAAACTCCAGAAACCCGCGGCTGAGTGGCTCCTTCAACGTTGCGGTTCTGTCAGTTCC
AAACGTAAAACGGCTTGTCCCGCGTCATCGGCGGGGGTCATAACGTGACTCCCTTAATTCTCCGCTCATG
ATCTTGATCCCCTGCGCCATCAGATCCTTGGCGGCAAGAAAGCCATCCAGTTTACTTTGCAGGGCTTCCC
AACCTTACCAGAGGGCGCCCCAGCTGGCAATTCCGGTTCGCTTGCTGTCCATAAAACCGCCCAGTCTAGC
TATCGCCATGTAAGCCCACTGCAAGCTACCTGCTTTCTCTTTGCGCTTGCGTTTTCCCTTGTCCAGATAG
CCCAGTAGCTGACATTCATCCGGGGTCAGCACCGTTTCTGCGGACTGGCTTTCTACGTGTTCCGCTTCCT
TTAGCAGCCCTTGCGCCCTGAGTGCTTGCGGCAGCGTGAAGCTGATCCGTCGAGATTAATAGAAATAAAT
TCAGCCTAATTCGGCGTTAATTCAGTACATTAAAAACGTCCGCAATGTGTTATTAAGTTGTCTAAGCGTC
AATTTGTTTACACCACAATATATCCTGCCACCAGCCAGCCAACAGCTCCCCGACCGGCAGCTCGGCACAA
AATCACCACTCGATACAGGCAGCCCATCAGTCCGGGACGGCGTCAGCGGGAGAGCCGTTGTAAGGCGGCA
GACTTTGCTCATGTTACCGATGCTATTCGGAAGAACGGCAACTAAGCTGCCGGGTTTGAAACACGGATGA
TCTCGCGGAGGGTAGCATGTTGATTGTAACGATGACAGAGCGTTGCTGCCTGTGATCAATTCGGGCACGA
ACCCAGTGGACATAAGCCTGTTCGGTTCGTAAGCTGTAATGCAAGTAGCGTATGCGCTCACGCAACTGGT
CCAGAACCTTGACCGAACGCAGCGGTGGTAACGGCGCAGTGGCGGTTTTCATGGCTTGTTATGACTGTTT
TTTT
